Addgene plasmid #227649: pBEST-PT7-MGapt-UTR1-deGFP
Purpose: pT7-driven expression of MGapt and deGFP for quantifying cell-free RNA and protein synthesis.
Depositing lab: Richard Murray. Depositing organization: California Institute of Technology.
Backbone
  Vector backbone: pBEST
  Vector type: Synthetic Biology
Growth in bacteria
  Bacterial resistance: Ampicillin, 100 μg/mL
  Growth temperature: 37°C
  Growth strain: DH5alpha
  Copy number: Low Copy
Gene/Insert
  Gene/Insert name: MG aptamer (MGapt) and deGFP
  Species: Synthetic
  Cloning method: Gibson Cloning
Terms and licenses: Academic/Nonprofit Terms; Industry Terms: Not Available to Industry
Depositor comments: Please visit https://doi.org/10.1101/2023.03.22.533877 for bioRxiv preprint.
How to cite: pBEST-PT7-MGapt-UTR1-deGFP was a gift from Richard Murray (Addgene plasmid # 227649 ; http://n2t.net/addgene:227649 ; RRID:Addgene_227649)
