[The description below was written by a language model from this plasmid's Addgene catalogue record and pLannotate feature annotations shown in this document.]
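Description:
pBEST-PT7-MGapt-UTR1-deGFP is a small (about 3.2 kb) synthetic-biology reporter plasmid built on the pBEST backbone and intended as a DNA template for cell-free transcription–translation reactions. It is propagated in E. coli under ampicillin selection, provided by a β-lactamase gene with its own bla promoter, and replicates from a ColE1/pMB1-type origin. The annotation software labels that origin as high-copy, whereas the catalogue entry lists the plasmid as low copy, so the two sources disagree on this point.

The payload is a single T7 RNA polymerase-driven transcription unit. A T7 promoter is followed by the malachite green aptamer (MGapt). This aptamer is not called as a feature in the table, but by the construct name it would lie in the unannotated interval between the promoter and the ribosome binding site. Next comes the UTR1 leader, annotated as the efficient bacteriophage T7 gene 10 RBS, then the deGFP coding sequence and a T7 terminator. The annotation tool matched the reporter ORF to an EGFP-family variant, consistent with deGFP being an EGFP derivative. Because the aptamer is transcribed on the same RNA as the reporter, malachite green dye binding gives a fluorescent readout of mRNA level. deGFP fluorescence reports the protein made from that message, so RNA and protein synthesis can be quantified together in one cell-free reaction, which is the stated purpose.

Short fragments annotated as lambda O protein and a tetracycline efflux gene flank the cassette. They are partial and appear to be backbone remnants rather than functional elements. The insert was assembled by Gibson cloning.
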