Features (pLannotate 1.2.2; 9 found; start..end, strand, type, name):
    171..1031    -  CDS            AmpR: β-lactamase; bla; confers resistance to ampicillin, carbenicillin, and related antibiotics
   1032..1136    -  promoter       AmpR promoter: bla
   1238..1489    +  CDS            O (fragment): VRPO_LAMBD - Protein inferred from homology: Swiss-Prot protein existence level 3. Necessary for the bidirectional replication of DNA. It interacts with the ori (origin of replication) region of the genome during the initiation of replication. From Escherichia phage lambda (Bacteriophage lambda).
   1490..1508    +  promoter       T7 promoter: promoter for bacteriophage T7 RNA polymerase
   1561..1583    +  RBS            RBS: efficient ribosome binding site from bacteriophage T7 gene 10 (Olins and Rangwala, 1989)
   1593..2264    +  CDS            (3-F)Tyr-EGFP: (3-F)Tyr-EGFP is a basic (constitutively fluorescent) green fluorescent protein published in 2004, derived from Aequorea victoria.
   2274..2321    +  terminator     T7 terminator: transcription terminator for bacteriophage T7 RNA polymerase
   2322..2453    +  CDS            TcR (fragment): tetracycline efflux protein; tet; confers resistance to tetracycline
   2633..3221    -  rep_origin     ori: high-copy-number ColE1/pMB1/pBR322/pUC origin of replication
>Addgene plasmid #227649 | pBEST-PT7-MGapt-UTR1-deGFP | addgene full sequence | sequence record 452400 | Addgene NGS Result
GAAGATCCTTTGATCTTTTCTACGGGGTCTGACGCTCAGTGGAACGAAAACTCACGTTAAGGGATTTTGG
TCATGAGATTATCAAAAAGGATCTTCACCTAGATCCTTTTAAATTAAAAATGAAGTTTTAAATCAATCTA
AAGTATATATGAGTAAACTTGGTCTGACAGTTACCAATGCTTAATCAGTGAGGCACCTATCTCAGCGATC
TGTCTATTTCGTTCATCCATAGTTGCCTGACTCCCCGTCGTGTAGATAACTACGATACGGGAGGGCTTAC
CATCTGGCCCCAGTGCTGCAATGATACCGCGAGACCCACGCTCACCGGCTCCAGATTTATCAGCAATAAA
CCAGCCAGCCGGAAGGGCCGAGCGCAGAAGTGGTCCTGCAACTTTATCCGCCTCCATCCAGTCTATTAAT
TGTTGCCGGGAAGCTAGAGTAAGTAGTTCGCCAGTTAATAGTTTGCGCAACGTTGTTGCCATTGCTACAG
GCATCGTGGTGTCACGCTCGTCGTTTGGTATGGCTTCATTCAGCTCCGGTTCCCAACGATCAAGGCGAGT
TACATGATCCCCCATGTTGTGCAAAAAAGCGGTTAGCTCCTTCGGTCCTCCGATCGTTGTCAGAAGTAAG
TTGGCCGCAGTGTTATCACTCATGGTTATGGCAGCACTGCATAATTCTCTTACTGTCATGCCATCCGTAA
GATGCTTTTCTGTGACTGGTGAGTACTCAACCAAGTCATTCTGAGAATAGTGTATGCGGCGACCGAGTTG
CTCTTGCCCGGCGTCAACACGGGATAATACCGCGCCACATAGCAGAACTTTAAAAGTGCTCATCATTGGA
AAACGTTCTTCGGGGCGAAAACTCTCAAGGATCTTACCGCTGTTGAGATCCAGTTCGATGTAACCCACTC
GTGCACCCAACTGATCTTCAGCATCTTTTACTTTCACCAGCGTTTCTGGGTGAGCAAAAACAGGAAGGCA
AAATGCCGCAAAAAAGGGAATAAGGGCGACACGGAAATGTTGAATACTCATACTCTTCCTTTTTCAATAT
TATTGAAGCATTTATCAGGGTTATTGTCTCATGAGCGGATACATATTTGAATGTATTTAGAAAAATAAAC
AAATAGGGGTTCCGCGCACATTTCCCCGAAAAGTGCCACCTGACGTCTAAGAAACCATTATTATCATGAC
ATTAACCTATAAAAATAGGCGTATCACGAGGCCCTTTCGTCTTCAAGAATTCTGGCGAATCCTCTGACCA
GCCAGAAAACGACCTTTCTGTGGTGAAACCGGATGCTGCAATTCAGAGCGCCAGCAAGTGGGGGACAGCA
GAAGACCTGACCGCCGCAGAGTGGATGTTTGACATGGTGAAGACTATCGCACCATCAGCCAGAAAACCGA
ATTTTGCTGGGTGGGCTAACGATATCCGCGGATCCCGACTGATGCGTGAACGTGACGGACGTAACCACCG
CGACATGTGTGTGCTGTTCTAATACGACTCACTATAGGGGCTAGCGGGATCCCGACTGGCGAGAGCCAGG
TAACGAATGGATCCAATAATTTTGTTTAACTTTAAGAAGGAGATATACCATGGAGCTTTTCACTGGCGTT
GTTCCCATCCTGGTCGAGCTGGACGGCGACGTAAACGGCCACAAGTTCAGCGTGTCCGGCGAGGGCGAGG
GCGATGCCACCTACGGCAAGCTGACCCTGAAGTTCATCTGCACCACCGGCAAGCTGCCCGTGCCCTGGCC
CACCCTCGTGACCACCCTGACCTACGGCGTGCAGTGCTTCAGCCGCTACCCCGACCACATGAAGCAGCAC
GACTTCTTCAAGTCCGCCATGCCCGAAGGCTACGTCCAGGAGCGCACCATCTTCTTCAAGGACGACGGCA
ACTACAAGACCCGCGCCGAGGTGAAGTTCGAGGGCGACACCCTGGTGAACCGCATCGAGCTGAAGGGCAT
CGACTTCAAGGAGGACGGCAACATCCTGGGGCACAAGCTGGAGTACAACTACAACAGCCACAACGTCTAT
ATCATGGCCGACAAGCAGAAGAACGGCATCAAGGTGAACTTCAAGATCCGCCACAACATCGAGGACGGCA
GCGTGCAGCTCGCCGACCACTACCAGCAGAACACCCCCATCGGCGACGGCCCCGTGCTGCTGCCCGACAA
CCACTACCTGAGCACCCAGTCCGCCCTGAGCAAAGACCCCAACGAGAAGCGCGATCACATGGTCCTGCTG
GAGTTCGTGACCGCCGCCGGGATCTAACTCGAGCTAGCATAACCCCTTGGGGCCTCTAAACGGGTCTTGA
GGGGTTTTTTGGTCGACCGATGCCCTTGAGAGCCTTCAACCCAGTCAGCTCCTTCCGGTGGGCGCGGGGC
ATGACTATCGTCGCCGCACTTATGACTGTCTTCTTTATCATGCAACTCGTAGGACAGGTGCCGGCAGCGC
TCTTCCGCTTCCTCGCTCACTGACTCGCTGCGCTCGGTCGTTCGGCTGCGGCGAGCGGTATCAGCTCACT
CAAAGGCGGTAATACGGTTATCCACAGAATCAGGGGATAACGCAGGAAAGAACATGTGAGCAAAAGGCCA
GCAAAAGGCCAGGAACCGTAAAAAGGCCGCGTTGCTGGCGTTTTTCCATAGGCTCCGCCCCCCTGACGAG
CATCACAAAAATCGACGCTCAAGTCAGAGGTGGCGAAACCCGACAGGACTATAAAGATACCAGGCGTTTC
CCCCTGGAAGCTCCCTCGTGCGCTCTCCTGTTCCGACCCTGCCGCTTACCGGATACCTGTCCGCCTTTCT
CCCTTCGGGAAGCGTGGCGCTTTCTCATAGCTCACGCTGTAGGTATCTCAGTTCGGTGTAGGTCGTTCGC
TCCAAGCTGGGCTGTGTGCACGAACCCCCCGTTCAGCCCGACCGCTGCGCCTTATCCGGTAACTATCGTC
TTGAGTCCAACCCGGTAAGACACGACTTATCGCCACTGGCAGCAGCCACTGGTAACAGGATTAGCAGAGC
GAGGTATGTAGGCGGTGCTACAGAGTTCTTGAAGTGGTGGCCTAACTACGGCTACACTAGAAGAACAGTA
TTTGGTATCTGCGCTCTGCTGAAGCCAGTTACCTTCGGAAAAAGAGTTGGTAGCTCTTGATCCGGCAAAC
AAACCACCGCTGGTAGCGGTGGTTTTTTTGTTTGCAAGCAGCAGATTACGCGCAGAAAAAAAGGATCTCA
A
